Addgene plasmid #153571: pGBW-m4252817
Purpose: Mammalian expression plasmid for SARS-CoV-2 nsp7
Depositing lab: Ginkgo Bioworks & Benjie Chen. Depositing organization: Ginkgo Bioworks.
Backbone
  Vector backbone: pTwist_CMV_Puro_6 with AarI site removed
  Backbone size w/o insert (bp): 6080
  Vector type: Mammalian Expression
  Selectable markers: Puromycin
Growth in bacteria
  Bacterial resistance: Ampicillin, 100 μg/mL
  Growth temperature: 37°C
  Growth strain: DH5alpha
  Copy number: High Copy
Gene/Insert
  Gene/Insert name: SARS-CoV-2 nsp7
  Species: Severe acute respiratory syndrome coronavirus 2
  Insert size (bp): 242
  Mutation: wt
  Entrez Gene: ORF1ab (a.k.a. GU280_gp01)
  Promoter: CMV
  Tag / fusion protein: Cleavable TEV;TRX (C terminal on backbone)
  Cloning method: Unknown
Resource information
  A portion of this plasmid was derived from a plasmid made by: GinkgoBioworks
Depositor comments: NCBI reference sequence: 43740578
How to cite: pGBW-m4252817 was a gift from Ginkgo Bioworks & Benjie Chen (Addgene plasmid # 153571 ; http://n2t.net/addgene:153571 ; RRID:Addgene_153571)
