[The description below was written by a language model from this plasmid's Addgene catalogue record and pLannotate feature annotations shown in this document.]
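Description:
pGBW-m4252817 is a mammalian expression plasmid for SARS-CoV-2 nsp7, a small non-structural protein released from the ORF1ab polyprotein. It is built on the pTwist_CMV_Puro_6 backbone, in a version from which an AarI site has been removed. The plasmid is maintained in E. coli at high copy from a ColE1/pUC-type origin with ampicillin selection through a full-length β-lactamase gene. For selection in mammalian cells it carries a separate cassette in which the human ubiquitin C promoter drives puromycin N-acetyltransferase, followed by a synthetic polyadenylation signal.

The wild-type nsp7 insert (about 242 bp) is expressed from the CMV enhancer and promoter. In the circular sequence these lie just upstream of the region where the coding sequence begins. The automated annotation does not label nsp7 itself, but the unannotated stretch between the CMV elements and the downstream tag is consistent with its position. According to the record, the backbone supplies a C-terminal fusion consisting of a TEV protease cleavage site and thioredoxin. The feature table confirms an E. coli trxA coding sequence and also shows a 6xHis tag after it, which the catalogue fields do not mention. Thioredoxin is commonly used to aid solubility, the His tag permits affinity capture, and TEV cleavage would allow the fusion partner to be removed. An SV40 polyadenylation signal is annotated downstream of the tags, though on the reverse strand. The expression unit is flanked by human β-globin insulator elements and by bacterial T7 and rrnG terminators, which help isolate it from neighbouring transcription. The construct is suited to transient expression or puromycin-selected stable expression of tagged nsp7 in mammalian cells. The record does not specify further applications.
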