Features (pLannotate 1.2.2; 20 found; start..end, strand, type, name):
    272..598     +  CDS            trxA: THIO_ECO57 - Experimental evidence at protein level: Swiss-Prot protein existence level 1. Participates in various redox reactions through the reversible oxidation of its active center dithiol to a disulfide and catalyzes dithiol-disulfide exchange reactions. From Escherichia coli O157:H7.
    620..637     +  CDS            6xHis: 6xHis affinity tag
    714..835     -  polyA_signal   SV40 poly(A) signal: SV40 polyadenylation signal
    858..927     -  CDS            large T antigen (fragment): large T antigen from SV40 (simian virus 40)
    950..996     +  terminator     T7 terminator: transcription terminator for bacteriophage T7 RNA polymerase
   1026..1162    +  terminator     rrnG terminator: transcription terminator from the E. coli ribosomal RNA rrnG operon (Albrechtsen et al., 1991)
   1207..1278    +  misc_feature   3' β-globin insulator: insulator downstream of the human β-globin locus (Farrell et al., 2002)
   1504..2092    -  rep_origin     ori: high-copy-number ColE1/pMB1/pBR322/pUC origin of replication
   2264..2328    -  CDS            bla(M) (fragment): β-lactamase lacking the signal sequence; bla(M); allows cytosolic expression of β-lactamase
   2592..3801    +  promoter       UbC promoter: human ubiquitin C promoter
   3805..4402    +  CDS            PuroR (fragment): puromycin N-acetyltransferase; pac from Streptomyces; confers resistance to puromycin
   4431..4479    +  polyA_signal   poly(A) signal: synthetic polyadenylation signal
   4745..5605    +  CDS            AmpR: β-lactamase; bla; confers resistance to ampicillin, carbenicillin, and related antibiotics
   5618..5754    +  terminator     rrnG terminator: transcription terminator from the E. coli ribosomal RNA rrnG operon (Albrechtsen et al., 1991)
   5906..5977    +  misc_feature   5' β-globin insulator: insulator upstream of the human β-globin locus (Farrell et al., 2002)
   5982..6028    -  terminator     T7 terminator: transcription terminator for bacteriophage T7 RNA polymerase
   6046..6094    -  polyA_signal   poly(A) signal: synthetic polyadenylation signal
   6175..6478    +  enhancer       CMV enhancer: human cytomegalovirus immediate early enhancer
   6551..6568    -  promoter       CMV promoter (fragment): human cytomegalovirus (CMV) immediate early promoter
   6631..6682    +  promoter       CMVd2 promoter: truncated human cytomegalovirus (CMV) immediate early promoter that yields moderately reduced expression relative to the full-length promoter
>Addgene plasmid #153571 | pGBW-m4252817 | addgene full sequence | sequence record 300159 | Ginkgo NGS Result
CACCATGAAAATGTCAGATGTAAAGTGCACATCAGTAGTCTTACTCTCAGTTTTGCAACAACTCAGAGTA
GAATCATCATCTAAATTGTGGGCTCAATGTGTCCAGTTACACAATGACATTCTCTTAGCTAAAGATACTA
CTGAAGCCTTTGAAAAAATGGTTTCACTACTTTCTGTTTTGCTTTCCATGCAGGGTGCTGTAGACATAAA
CAAGCTTTGTGAAGAAATGCTGGACAACAGGGCAACCTTAGAAAACCTTTACTTTCAGTCGATGAGTGAC
AAAATCATTCATCTAACCGATGACTCCTTTGATACAGACGTGTTGAAGGCCGATGGTGCGATACTGGTAG
ATTTCTGGGCTGAATGGTGTGGCCCGTGCAAGATGATCGCACCCATTCTGGACGAGATCGCCGACGAGTA
TCAAGGAAAATTAACTGTCGCTAAGCTTAATATAGATCAGAACCCAGGGACGGCACCTAAATACGGCATC
AGGGGAATACCTACCCTCCTGCTCTTTAAGAATGGGGAAGTTGCCGCGACAAAAGTGGGAGCCCTGTCTA
AGGGCCAGCTAAAAGAGTTCTTGGACGCTAACCTGGCAGGTTCAGGCTCGGGGCACATGCACCATCACCA
TCACCATAGCAGCGGGCTCGTGCCACGCGGCTAAGCTAGCTTGACTGACTGAGATACAGCGTACCTTCAG
CTCACAGACATGATAAGATACATTGATGAGTTTGGACAAACCACAACTAGAATGCAGTGAAAAAAATGCT
TTATTTGTGAAATTTGTGATGCTATTGCTTTATTTGTAACCATTATAAGCTGCAATAAACAAGTTAACAA
CAACAATTGCATTCATTTTATGTTTCAGGTTCAGGGGGAGGTGTGGGAGGTTTTTTAAAGCAAGTAAAAC
CTCTACAAATGTGGTATTGGCCCATCTCTATCGGTATCGTAGCATAACCCCTTGGGGCCTCTAAACGGGT
CTTGAGGGGTTTTTTGTGCCCCTCGGGCCGGATTGCTATCTACCGGCATTGGCGCAGAAAAAAATGCCTG
ATGCGACGCTGCGCGTCTTATACTCCCACATATGCCAGATTCAGCAACGGATACGGCTTCCCCAACTTGC
CCACTTCCATACGTGTCCTCCTTACCAGAAATTTATCCTTAAGGTCGTCAGCTATCCTGCAGGCGATCTC
TCGATTTCGATCAAGACATTCCTTTAATGGTCTTTTCTGGACACCACTAGGGGTCAGAAGTAGTTCATCA
AACTTTCTTCCCTCCCTAATCTCATTGGTTACCTTGGGCTATCGAAACTTAATTAACCAGTCAAGTCAGC
TACTTGGCGAGATCGACTTGTCTGGGTTTCGACTACGCTCAGAATTGCGTCAGTCAAGTTCGATCTGGTC
CTTGCTATTGCACCCGTTCTCCGATTACGAGTTTCATTTAAATCATGTGAGCAAAAGGCCAGCAAAAGGC
CAGGAACCGTAAAAAGGCCGCGTTGCTGGCGTTTTTCCATAGGCTCCGCCCCCCTGACGAGCATCACAAA
AATCGACGCTCAAGTCAGAGGTGGCGAAACCCGACAGGACTATAAAGATACCAGGCGTTTCCCCCTGGAA
GCTCCCTCGTGCGCTCTCCTGTTCCGACCCTGCCGCTTACCGGATACCTGTCCGCCTTTCTCCCTTCGGG
AAGCGTGGCGCTTTCTCATAGCTCACGCTGTAGGTATCTCAGTTCGGTGTAGGTCGTTCGCTCCAAGCTG
GGCTGTGTGCACGAACCCCCCGTTCAGCCCGACCGCTGCGCCTTATCCGGTAACTATCGTCTTGAGTCCA
ACCCGGTAAGACACGACTTATCGCCACTGGCAGCAGCCACTGGTAACAGGATTAGCAGAGCGAGGTATGT
AGGCGGTGCTACAGAGTTCTTGAAGTGGTGGCCTAACTACGGCTACACTAGAAGAACAGTATTTGGTATC
TGCGCTCTGCTGAAGCCAGTTACCTTCGGAAAAAGAGTTGGTAGCTCTTGATCCGGCAAACAAACCACCG
CTGGTAGCGGTGGTTTTTTTGTTTGCAAGCAGCAGATTACGCGCAGAAAAAAAGGATCTCAAGAAGATCC
TTTGATCTTTTCTACGGGGTCTGACGCTCAGTGGAACGAAAACTCACGTTAAGGGATTTTGGTCATGAGA
TTATCAAAAAGGATCTTCACCTAGATCCTTTTAAATTAAAAATGAAGTTTTAAATCAATCTAAAGTATAT
ATGAGTAAACTTGGTCTGACAGTTACCAATGCTTAATCAGTGAGGCACCTATCTCAGCGATCTGTCTATT
TCGTTCATCCATAGTTGCATTTAAATTTCCGAACTCTCCAAGGCCCTCGTCGGAAAATCTTCAAACCTTT
CGTCCGATCCATCTTGCAGGCTACCTCTCGAACGAACTATCGCAAGTCTCTTGGCCGGCCTTGCGCCTTG
GCTATTGCTTGGCAGCGCCTATCGCCAGGTATTACTCCAATCCCGAATATCCGAGATCGGGATCACCCGA
GAGAAGTTCAACCTACATCCTCAATCCCGATCTATCCGAGATCCGAGGAATATCGAAATCGGGGCGCGCC
TGGCCTCCGCGCCGGGTTTTGGCGCCTCCCGCGGGCGCCCCCCTCGTCACGGCGAGCGCTGCCACGTCAG
ACGAAGGGCGCAGGAGCGTCCTGATCCTTCCGCCCGGACGCTCAGGACAGCGGCCCGCTGCTCATAAGAC
TCGGCCTTAGAACCCCAGTATCAGCAGAAGGACATTTTAGGACGGGACTTGGGTGACTCTAGGGCACTGG
TTTTCTTTCCAGAGAGCGGAACAGGCGAGGAAAAGTAGTCCCTTCTCGGCGATTCTGCGGAGGGATCTCC
GTGGGGCGGTGAACGCCGATGATTATATAAGGACGCGCCGGGTGTGGCACAGCTAGTTCCGTCGCAGCCG
GGATTTGGGTCGCGGTTCTTGTTTGTGGATCGCTGTGATCGTCACTTGGTGAGTAGCGGGCTGCTGGGCT
GGCCGGGGCTTTCGTGGCCGCCGGGCCGCTCGGTGGGACGGAAGCGTGTGGAGAGACCGCCAAGGGCTGT
AGTCTGGGTCCGCGAGCAAGGTTGCCCTGAACTGGGGGTTGGGGGGAGCGCAGCAAAATGGCGGCTGTTC
CCGAGTCTTGAATGGAAGACGCTTGTGAGGCGGGCTGTGAGGTCGTTGAAACAAGGTGGGGGGCATGGTG
GGCGGCAAGAACCCAAGGTCTTGAGCCCTTCGCTAATGCGGGAAAGCTCTTATTCGGGTGAGATGGGCTG
GGCACCATCTGGGGACCCTGACGTGAAGTTTGTCACTGACTGGAGAACTCGGTTTGTCGTCTGTTGCGGG
GGCGGCAGTTATGGCGGTGCCGTTGGGCAGTGCACCCGTACCTTTGGGAGCGCGCGCCCTCGTCGTGTCG
TGACGTCACCCGTTCTGTTGGCTTATAATGCAGGGTGGGGCCACCAGCCGGTAGGTGTGCGGTAGGCTTT
TCTCCGTCGCAGGACGCAGGGTTCGGGCCTAGGGTAGGCTCTCCTGAATCGACAGGCGCCGGACCTCTGG
TGAGGGGAGGGATAAGTGAGGCGTCAGTTTCTTTGGTCGGTTTTATGTACCTATCTTCTTAAGTAGCTGA
AGCTCCGGTTTTGAACTATGCGCTCGGGGTTGGCGAGTGTGTTTTGTGAAGTTTTTTAGGCACCTTTTGA
AATGTAATCATTTGGGTCAATATGTAATTTTCAGTGTTAGACTTGTAAATTGTCCGCTAAATTCTGGCCG
TTTTTGGCTTTTTTGTTAGACAACATGACCGAGTACAAGCCCACGGTGCGCCTCGCCACCCGCGACGACG
TCCCCAGGGCCGTACGCACCCTCGCCGCCGCGTTCGCCGACTACCCCGCCACGCGCCACACCGTCGATCC
GGACCGCCACATCGAGCGGGTCACCGAGCTGCAAGAACTCTTCCTCACGCGCGTCGGGCTCGACATCGGC
AAGGTGTGGGTCGCGGACGACGGCGCCGCGGTGGCGGTCTGGACCACGCCGGAGAGCGTCGAAGCGGGGG
CGGTGTTCGCCGAGATCGGCCCGCGCATGGCCGAGTTGAGCGGTTCCCGGCTGGCCGCGCAGCAACAGAT
GGAGGGCCTCCTGGCGCCGCACCGGCCCAAGGAGCCCGCGTGGTTCCTGGCCACCGTCGGCGTCTCGCCC
GACCACCAGGGCAAGGGTCTGGGCAGCGCCGTCGTGCTCCCCGGAGTGGAGGCCGCCGAGCGCGCCGGGG
TGCCCGCCTTCCTGGAGACCTCCGCGCCCCGCAACCTCCCCTTCTACGAGCGGCTCGGCTTCACCGTCAC
CGCCGACGTCGAGGTGCCCGAAGGACCGCGCACCTGGTGCATGACCCGCAAGCCCGGTGCCTAGGCTAGT
ATGTAAGCCTAGTCTTAGATAATAAAATCGCTATCCATCGAAGATGGATGTGTGTTGGTTTTTTGTGTGT
GTAACGCTAGGCGCGCCTGGTGTACCGAGAACGATCCTCTCAGTGCGAGTCTCGACGATCCATATCGTTG
CTTGGCAGTCAGCCAGTCGGAATCCAGCTTGGGACCCAGGAAGTCCAATCGTCAGATATTGTACTCAAGC
CTGGTCACGGCAGCGTACCGATCTGTTTAAACCTAGATATTGATAGTCTGATCGGTCAACGTATAATCGA
GTCCTAGCTTTTGCAAACATCTATCAAGAGACAGGATCAGCAGGAGGCTTTCGCATGAGTATTCAACATT
TCCGTGTCGCCCTTATTCCCTTTTTTGCGGCATTTTGCCTTCCTGTTTTTGCTCACCCAGAAACGCTGGT
GAAAGTAAAAGATGCTGAAGATCAGTTGGGTGCGCGAGTGGGTTACATCGAACTGGATCTCAACAGCGGT
AAGATCCTTGAGAGTTTTCGCCCCGAAGAACGCTTTCCAATGATGAGCACTTTTAAAGTTCTGCTATGTG
GCGCGGTATTATCCCGTATTGACGCCGGGCAAGAGCAACTCGGTCGCCGCATACACTATTCTCAGAATGA
CTTGGTTGAGTATTCACCAGTCACAGAAAAGCATCTTACGGATGGCATGACAGTAAGAGAATTATGCAGT
GCTGCCATAACCATGAGTGATAACACTGCGGCCAACTTACTTCTGACAACGATTGGAGGACCGAAGGAGC
TAACCGCTTTTTTGCACAACATGGGGGATCATGTAACTCGCCTTGATCGTTGGGAACCGGAGCTGAATGA
AGCCATACCAAACGACGAGCGTGACACCACGATGCCTGTAGCAATGGCAACAACCTTGCGTAAACTATTA
ACTGGCGAACTACTTACTCTAGCTTCCCGGCAACAGTTGATAGACTGGATGGAGGCGGATAAAGTTGCAG
GACCACTTCTGCGCTCGGCCCTTCCGGCTGGCTGGTTTATTGCTGATAAATCTGGAGCCGGTGAGCGTGG
GTCTCGCGGTATCATTGCAGCACTGGGGCCAGATGGTAAGCCCTCCCGTATCGTAGTTATCTACACGACG
GGGAGTCAGGCAACTATGGATGAACGAAATAGACAGATCGCTGAGATAGGTGCCTCACTGATTAAGCATT
GGTAACCGATTCTAGGTGCATTGGCGCAGAAAAAAATGCCTGATGCGACGCTGCGCGTCTTATACTCCCA
CATATGCCAGATTCAGCAACGGATACGGCTTCCCCAACTTGCCCACTTCCATACGTGTCCTCCTTACCAG
AAATTTATCCTTAAGATCCCGAATCGTTTAAACTCGACTCTGGCTCTATCGAATCTCCGTCGTTTCGAGC
TTACGCGAACAGCCGTGGCGCTCATTTGCTCGTCGGGCATCGAATCTCGTCAGCTATCGTCAGCTTACCT
TTTTGGCAGCGATCGCGGCTCCCGACATCTTGGACCATTAGCTCCACAGGTATCTTCTTCCCTCTAGTGG
TCATAACAGCAGCTTCAGCTACCTCTCAATTCAAAAAACCCCTCAAGACCCGTTTAGAGGCCCCAAGGGG
TTATGCTATCAATCGTTGCGTTACACACACAAAAAACCAACACACATCCATCTTCGATGGATAGCGATTT
TATTATCTAACTGCTGATCGAGTGTAGCCAGATCTAGTAATCAATTACGGGGTCATTAGTTCATAGCCCA
TATATGGAGTTCCGCGTTACATAACTTACGGTAAATGGCCCGCCTGGCTGACCGCCCAACGACCCCCGCC
CATTGACGTCAATAATGACGTATGTTCCCATAGTAACGCCAATAGGGACTTTCCATTGACGTCAATGGGT
GGAGTATTTACGGTAAACTGCCCACTTGGCAGTACATCAAGTGTATCATATGCCAAGTACGCCCCCTATT
GACGTCAATGACGGTAAATGGCCCGCCTGGCATTATGCCCAGTACATGACCTTATGGGACTTTCCTACTT
GGCAGTACATCTACGTATTAGTCATCGCTATTACCATGCTGATGCGGTTTTGGCAGTACATCAATGGGCG
TGGATAGCGGTTTGACTCACGGGGATTTCCAAGTCTCCACCCCATTGACGTCAATGGGAGTTTGTTTTGG
CACCAAAATCAACGGGACTTTCCAAAATGTCGTAACAACTCCGCCCCATTGACGCAAATGGGCGGTAGGC
GTGTACGGTGGGAGGTCTATATAAGCAGAGCTGGTTTAGTGAACCGTCAGATCAGATCTTTGTCGATCCT
ACCATCCACTCGACACACCCGCCAGCGGCCGC
